>Addgene plasmid #143753 | TFORF1074 | addgene full sequence | sequence record 407853 | Addgene NGS Result
TTAATGTAGTCTTATGCAATACTCTTGTAGTCTTGCAACATGGTAACGATGAGTTAGCAACATGCCTTAC
AAGGAGAGAAAAAGCACCGTGCATGCCGATTGGTGGAAGTAAGGTGGTACGATCGTGCCTTATTAGGAAG
GCAACAGACGGGTCTGACATGGATTGGACGAACCACTGAATTGCCGCATTGCAGAGATATTGTATTTAAG
TGCCTAGCTCGATACATAAACGGGTCTCTCTGGTTAGACCAGATCTGAGCCTGGGAGCTCTCTGGCTAAC
TAGGGAACCCACTGCTTAAGCCTCAATAAAGCTTGCCTTGAGTGCTTCAAGTAGTGTGTGCCCGTCTGTT
GTGTGACTCTGGTAACTAGAGATCCCTCAGACCCTTTTAGTCAGTGTGGAAAATCTCTAGCAGTGGCGCC
CGAACAGGGACTTGAAAGCGAAAGGGAAACCAGAGGAGCTCTCTCGACGCAGGACTCGGCTTGCTGAAGC
GCGCACGGCAAGAGGCGAGGGGCGGCGACTGGTGAGTACGCCAAAAATTTTGACTAGCGGAGGCTAGAAG
GAGAGAGATGGGTGCGAGAGCGTCAGTATTAAGCGGGGGAGAATTAGATCGCGATGGGAAAAAATTCGGT
TAAGGCCAGGGGGAAAGAAAAAATATAAATTAAAACATATAGTATGGGCAAGCAGGGAGCTAGAACGATT
CGCAGTTAATCCTGGCCTGTTAGAAACATCAGAAGGCTGTAGACAAATACTGGGACAGCTACAACCATCC
CTTCAGACAGGATCAGAAGAACTTAGATCATTATATAATACAGTAGCAACCCTCTATTGTGTGCATCAAA
GGATAGAGATAAAAGACACCAAGGAAGCTTTAGACAAGATAGAGGAAGAGCAAAACAAAAGTAAGACCAC
CGCACAGCAAGCGGCCGCTGATCTTCAGACCTGGAGGAGGAGATATGAGGGACAATTGGAGAAGTGAATT
ATATAAATATAAAGTAGTAAAAATTGAACCATTAGGAGTAGCACCCACCAAGGCAAAGAGAAGAGTGGTG
CAGAGAGAAAAAAGAGCAGTGGGAATAGGAGCTTTGTTCCTTGGGTTCTTGGGAGCAGCAGGAAGCACTA
TGGGCGCAGCGTCAATGACGCTGACGGTACAGGCCAGACAATTATTGTCTGGTATAGTGCAGCAGCAGAA
CAATTTGCTGAGGGCTATTGAGGCGCAACAGCATCTGTTGCAACTCACAGTCTGGGGCATCAAGCAGCTC
CAGGCAAGAATCCTGGCTGTGGAAAGATACCTAAAGGATCAACAGCTCCTGGGGATTTGGGGTTGCTCTG
GAAAACTCATTTGCACCACTGCTGTGCCTTGGAATGCTAGTTGGAGTAATAAATCTCTGGAACAGATTTG
GAATCACACGACCTGGATGGAGTGGGACAGAGAAATTAACAATTACACAAGCTTAATACACTCCTTAATT
GAAGAATCGCAAAACCAGCAAGAAAAGAATGAACAAGAATTATTGGAATTAGATAAATGGGCAAGTTTGT
GGAATTGGTTTAACATAACAAATTGGCTGTGGTATATAAAATTATTCATAATGATAGTAGGAGGCTTGGT
AGGTTTAAGAATAGTTTTTGCTGTACTTTCTATAGTGAATAGAGTTAGGCAGGGATATTCACCATTATCG
TTTCAGACCCACCTCCCAACCCCGAGGGGACCCATGCATTGCATCTCAATTAGTCAGCAACCAGGTGTGG
AAAGTCCCCAGGCTCCCCAGCAGGCAGAAGTATGCAAAGCATGCGTCTCAATTAGTCAGCAACCATAGTC
CCGCCCCTAACTCCGCCCATCCCGCCCCTAACTCCGCCCAGTTCCGCCCATTCTCCGCCCCATGGCTGAC
TAATTTTTTTTATTTATGCAGAGGCCGAGGCCGCCTCGGCCTCTGAGCTATTCCAGAAGTAGTGAGGAGG
CTTTTTTGGAGGCCTAGGCTTTTGCAAAAAGCTTTCTAGAGGTACCACCGGAGCTTACCATGACCGAGTA
CAAGCCCACGGTGCGCCTCGCCACCCGCGACGACGTCCCCAGGGCCGTACGCACCCTCGCCGCCGCGTTC
GCCGACTACCCCGCCACGCGCCACACCGTCGATCCGGACCGCCACATCGAGCGGGTCACCGAGCTGCAAG
AACTCTTCCTCACGCGCGTCGGGCTCGACATCGGCAAGGTGTGGGTCGCGGACGACGGCGCCGCCGTGGC
GGTCTGGACCACGCCGGAGAGCGTCGAAGCGGGGGCGGTGTTCGCCGAGATCGGCCCGCGCATGGCCGAG
TTGAGCGGTTCCCGGCTGGCCGCGCAGCAACAGATGGAAGGCCTCCTGGCGCCGCACCGGCCCAAGGAGC
CCGCGTGGTTCCTGGCCACCGTCGGCGTCTCGCCCGACCACCAGGGCAAGGGTCTGGGCAGCGCCGTCGT
GCTCCCCGGAGTGGAGGCGGCCGAGCGCGCCGGGGTGCCCGCCTTCCTGGAGACCTCCGCGCCCCGCAAC
CTCCCCTTCTACGAGCGGCTCGGCTTCACCGTCACCGCCGACGTCGAGGTGCCCGAAGGACCGCGCACCT
GGTGCATGACCCGCAAGCCCGGTGCCAGTTAACGAATTCTAGATCTTGAGACAAATGGCAGTATTCATCC
ACAATTTTAAAAGAAAAGGGGGGATTGGGGGGTACAGTGCAGGGGAAAGAATAGTAGACATAATAGCAAC
AGACATACAAACTAAAGAATTACAAAAACAAATTACAAAAATTCAAAATTTTCGGGTTTATTACAGGGAC
AGCAGAGATCCACTTTGGCGCCGGCTCGAGGCCTGCAGGTGCAAAGATGGATAAAGTTTTAAACAGAGAG
GAATCTTTGCAGCTAATGGACCTTCTAGGTCTTGAAAGGAGTGGGAATTGGCTCCGGTGCCCGTCAGTGG
GCAGAGCGCACATCGCCCACAGTCCCCGAGAAGTTGGGGGGAGGGGTCGGCAATTGAACCGGTGCCTAGA
GAAGGTGGCGCGGGGTAAACTGGGAAAGTGATGTCGTGTACTGGCTCCGCCTTTTTCCCGAGGGTGGGGG
AGAACCGTATATAAGTGCAGTAGTCGCCGTGAACGTTCTTTTTCGCAACGGGTTTGCCGCCAGAACACAG
GTAAGTGCCGTGTGTGGTTCCCGCGGGCCTGGCCTCTTTACGGGTTATGGCCCTTGCGTGCCTTGAATTA
CTTCCACCTGGCTGCAGTACGTGATTCTTGATCCCGAGCTTCGGGTTGGAAGTGGGTGGGAGAGTTCGAG
GCCTTGCGCTTAAGGAGCCCCTTCGCCTCGTGCTTGAGTTGAGGCCTGGCCTGGGCGCTGGGGCCGCCGC
GTGCGAATCTGGTGGCACCTTCGCGCCTGTCTCGCTGCTTTCGATAAGTCTCTAGCCATTTAAAATTTTT
GATGACCTGCTGCGACGCTTTTTTTCTGGCAAGATAGTCTTGTAAATGCGGGCCAAGATCTGCACACTGG
TATTTCGGTTTTTGGGGCCGCGGGCGGCGACGGGGCCCGTGCGTCCCAGCGCACATGTTCGGCGAGGCGG
GGCCTGCGAGCGCGGCCACCGAGAATCGGACGGGGGTAGTCTCAAGCTGGCCGGCCTGCTCTGGTGCCTG
GCCTCGCGCCGCCGTGTATCGCCCCGCCCTGGGCGGCAAGGCTGGCCCGGTCGGCACCAGTTGCGTGAGC
GGAAAGATGGCCGCTTCCCGGCCCTGCTGCAGGGAGCTCAAAATGGAGGACGCGGCGCTCGGGAGAGCGG
GCGGGTGAGTCACCCACACAAAGGAAAAGGGCCTTTCCGTCCTCAGCCGTCGCTTCATGTGACTCCACGG
AGTACCGGGCGCCGTCCAGGCACCTCGATTAGTTCTCGAGCTTTTGGAGTACGTCGTCTTTAGGTTGGGG
GGAGGGGTTTTATGCGATGGAGTTTCCCCACACTGAGTGGGTGGAGACTGAAGTTAGGCCAGCTTGGCAC
TTGATGTAATTCTCCTTGGAATTTGCCCTTTTTGAGTTTGGATCTTGGTTCATTCTCAAGCCTCAGACAG
TGGTTCAAAGTTTTTTTCTTCCATTTCAGGTGTCGTGAGGCTAGCACCGCCACCATGCATTCGCCACCGC
CGCGACCAGCCCCCTCACCTGGCACCTGGGAGAGCCAGCCCGCCAGGTCGGTGAGGCTGGGAGGACCAGG
AGGGGGTGCTGGGGGTGCTGGGGGTGGCCGTGTTCTCGAGTGTCCCAGCATCCGCATCACCTCCATCTCT
CCCACGCCGGAGCCGCCAGCAGCGCTGGAGGACAACCCTGATGCCTGGGGGGACGGCTCTCCTAGAGATT
ACCCCCCACCAGAAGGCTTTGGGGGCTACAGAGAAGCAGGGGGCCAGGGTGGGGGGGCCTTCTTCAGCCC
AAGCCCTGGCAGCAGCAGCCTGTCCTCGTGGAGCTTCTTCTCCGATGCCTCTGACGAGGCAGCCCTGTAT
GCAGCCTGCGACGAGGTGGAGTCTGAGCTAAATGAGGCGGCCTCCCGCTTTGGCCTGGGCTCCCCGCTGC
CCTCGCCCCGGGCCTCCCCTCGGCCATGGACCCCCGAAGATCCCTGGAGCCTGTATGGTCCAAGCCCCGG
AGGCCGAGGGCCAGAGGATAGCTGGCTACTCCTCAGTGCTCCTGGGCCCACCCCAGCCTCCCCGCGGCCT
GCCTCTCCATGTGGCAAGCGGCGCTATTCCAGCTCGGGAACCCCATCTTCAGCCTCCCCAGCTCTGTCCC
GCCGTGGCAGCCTGGGGGAAGAGGGGTCTGAGCCACCTCCACCACCCCCATTGCCTCTGGCCCGGGACCC
GGGCTCCCCTGGTCCCTTTGACTATGTGGGGGCCCCACCAGCTGAGAGCATCCCTCAGAAGACACGGCGG
ACTTCCAGCGAGCAGGCAGTGGCTCTGCCTCGGTCTGAGGAGCCTGCCTCATGCAATGGGAAGCTGCCCT
TGGGAGCAGAGGAGTCTGTGGCTCCTCCAGGAGGTTCCCGGAAGGAGGTGGCTGGCATGGACTACCTGGC
AGTGCCCTCCCCACTCGCTTGGTCCAAGGCCCGGATTGGGGGACACAGCCCTATCTTCAGGACCTCTGCC
CTACCCCCACTGGACTGGCCTCTGCCCAGCCAATATGAGCAGCTGGAGCTGAGGATCGAGGTACAGCCTA
GAGCCCACCACCGGGCCCACTATGAGACAGAAGGCAGCCGTGGAGCTGTCAAAGCTGCCCCTGGCGGTCA
CCCCGTAGTCAAGCTCCTAGGCTACAGTGAGAAGCCACTGACCCTACAGATGTTCATCGGCACTGCAGAT
GAAAGGAACCTGCGGCCTCATGCCTTCTATCAGGTGCACCGTATCACAGGCAAGATGGTGGCCACGGCCA
GCTATGAAGCCGTAGTCAGTGGCACCAAGGTGTTGGAGATGACTCTGCTGCCTGAGAACAACATGGCGGC
CAACATTGACTGCGCGGGAATCCTGAAGCTTCGGAATTCAGACATTGAGCTTCGGAAGGGTGAGACGGAC
ATCGGGCGCAAAAACACACGTGTACGGCTGGTGTTCCGGGTACACGTGCCCCAGGGCGGCGGGAAGGTCG
TCTCAGTACAGGCAGCATCGGTGCCCATCGAGTGCTCCCAGCGCTCAGCCCAGGAGCTGCCCCAGGTGGA
GGCCTACAGCCCCAGTGCCTGCTCTGTGAGAGGAGGCGAGGAACTGGTACTGACTGGCTCCAACTTCCTG
CCAGACTCCAAGGTGGTGTTCATTGAGAGGGGTCCTGATGGGAAGCTGCAATGGGAGGAGGAGGCCACAG
TGAACCGACTGCAGAGCAACGAGGTGACGCTGACCCTGACTGTCCCCGAGTACAGCAACAAGAGGGTTTC
CCGGCCAGTCCAGGTCTACTTTTATGTCTCCAATGGGCGGAGGAAACGCAGTCCTACCCAGAGTTTCAGG
TTTCTGCCTGTGATCTGCAAAGAGGAGCCCCTACCGGACTCATCTCTGCGGGGTTTCCCTTCAGCATCGG
CAACCCCCTTTGGCACTGACATGGACTTCTCACCACCCAGGCCCCCCTACCCCTCCTATCCCCATGAAGA
CCCTGCTTGCGAAACTCCTTACCTATCAGAAGGCTTCGGCTATGGCATGCCCCCTCTGTACCCCCAGACG
GGGCCCCCACCATCCTACAGACCGGGCCTGCGGATGTTCCCTGAGACTAGGGGTACCACAGGTTGTGCCC
AACCACCTGCAGTTTCCTTCCTTCCCCGCCCCTTCCCTAGTGACCCGTATGGAGGGCGGGGCTCCTCTTT
CTCCCTGGGGCTGCCATTCTCTCCGCCAGCCCCCTTTCGGCCGCCTCCTCTTCCTGCATCCCCACCGCTT
GAAGGCCCCTTCCCTTCCCAGAGTGATGTGCATCCCCTACCTGCTGAGGGATACAATAAGGTAGGGCCAG
GCTATGGCCCTGGGGAGGGGGCTCCGGAGCAGGAGAAATCCAGGGGTGGCTACAGCAGCGGCTTCCGAGA
CAGTGTCCCTATCCAGGGTATCACGCTGGAGGAAGTGAGTGAGATCATTGGCCGAGACCTGAGTGGCTTC
CCTGCACCTCCTGGAGAAGAGCCTCCTGCCTAGTAATGAACTAGTCCGTAACTTGAAAGTATTTCGATTT
CTTGGCTTTATATATCTTGTGGAAAGGACGACCTGTGCAAACGAGGGTGAGCATTACGCGTTAAGTCGAC
AATCAACCTCTGGATTACAAAATTTGTGAAAGATTGACTGGTATTCTTAACTATGTTGCTCCTTTTACGC
TATGTGGATACGCTGCTTTAATGCCTTTGTATCATGCTATTGCTTCCCGTATGGCTTTCATTTTCTCCTC
CTTGTATAAATCCTGGTTGCTGTCTCTTTATGAGGAGTTGTGGCCCGTTGTCAGGCAACGTGGCGTGGTG
TGCACTGTGTTTGCTGACGCAACCCCCACTGGTTGGGGCATTGCCACCACCTGTCAGCTCCTTTCCGGGA
CTTTCGCTTTCCCCCTCCCTATTGCCACGGCGGAACTCATCGCCGCCTGCCTTGCCCGCTGCTGGACAGG
GGCTCGGCTGTTGGGCACTGACAATTCCGTGGTGTTGTCGGGGAAATCATCGTCCTTTCCTTGGCTGCTC
GCCTGTGTTGCCACCTGGATTCTGCGCGGGACGTCCTTCTGCTACGTCCCTTCGGCCCTCAATCCAGCGG
ACCTTCCTTCCCGCGGCCTGCTGCCGGCTCTGCGGCCTCTTCCGCGTCTTCGCCTTCGCCCTCAGACGAG
TCGGATCTCCCTTTGGGCCGCCTCCCCGCGTCGACTTTAAGACCAATGACTTACAAGGCAGCTGTAGATC
TTAGCCACTTTTTAAAAGAAAAGGGGGGACTGGAAGGGCTAATTCACTCCCAACGAAGACAAGATCTGCT
TTTTGCTTGTACTGGGTCTCTCTGGTTAGACCAGATCTGAGCCTGGGAGCTCTCTGGCTAACTAGGGAAC
CCACTGCTTAAGCCTCAATAAAGCTTGCCTTGAGTGCTTCAAGTAGTGTGTGCCCGTCTGTTGTGTGACT
CTGGTAACTAGAGATCCCTCAGACCCTTTTAGTCAGTGTGGAAAATCTCTAGCAGTACGTATAGTAGTTC
ATGTCATCTTATTATTCAGTATTTATAACTTGCAAAGAAATGAATATCAGAGAGTGAGAGGAACTTGTTT
ATTGCAGCTTATAATGGTTACAAATAAAGCAATAGCATCACAAATTTCACAAATAAAGCATTTTTTTCAC
TGCATTCTAGTTGTGGTTTGTCCAAACTCATCAATGTATCTTATCATGTCTGGCTCTAGCTATCCCGCCC
CTAACTCCGCCCATCCCGCCCCTAACTCCGCCCAGTTCCGCCCATTCTCCGCCCCATGGCTGACTAATTT
TTTTTATTTATGCAGAGGCCGAGGCCGCCTCGGCCTCTGAGCTATTCCAGAAGTAGTGAGGAGGCTTTTT
TGGAGGCCTAGGGACGTACCCAATTCGCCCTATAGTGAGTCGTATTACGCGCGCTCACTGGCCGTCGTTT
TACAACGTCGTGACTGGGAAAACCCTGGCGTTACCCAACTTAATCGCCTTGCAGCACATCCCCCTTTCGC
CAGCTGGCGTAATAGCGAAGAGGCCCGCACCGATCGCCCTTCCCAACAGTTGCGCAGCCTGAATGGCGAA
TGGG
[124 nt withheld, positions 8195-8318]
C
[91 nt withheld, positions 8320-8410]
A
[49 nt withheld, positions 8412-8460]
CCTTTGACGTTGGAGTCCACGTTCTTT
[37 nt withheld, positions 8488-8524]
ACCCTATCTCGGTCTATTCTTTTGATTTATAAGGGATTTTGCCGATTTCGGCCTATTGGTTAAAAAATGA
GCTGATTTAACAAAAATTTAACGCGAATTTTAACAAAATATTAACGCTTACAATTTAGGTGGCACTTTTC
GGGGAAATGTGCGCGGAACCCCTATTTGTTTATTTTTCTAAATACATTCAAATATGTATCCGCTCATGAG
ACAATAACCCTGATAAATGCTTCAATAATATTGAAAAAGGAAGAGTATGAGTATTCAACATTTCCGTGTC
GCCCTTATTCCCTTTTTTGCGGCATTTTGCCTTCCTGTTTTTGCTCACCCAGAAACGCTGGTGAAAGTAA
AAGATGCTGAAGATCAGTTGGGTGCACGAGTGGGTTACATCGAACTGGATCTCAACAGCGGTAAGATCCT
TGAGAGTTTTCGCCCCGAAGAACGTTTTCCAATGATGAGCACTTTTAAAGTTCTGCTATGTGGCGCGGTA
TTATCCCGTATTGACGCCGGGCAAGAGCAACTCGGTCGCCGCATACACTATTCTCAGAATGACTTGGTTG
AGTACTCACCAGTCACAGAAAAGCATCTTACGGATGGCATGACAGTAAGAGAATTATGCAGTGCTGCCAT
AACCATGAGTGATAACACTGCGGCCAACTTACTTCTGACAACGATCGGAGGACCGAAGGAGCTAACCGCT
TTTTTGCACAACATGGGGGATCATGTAACTCGCCTTGATCGTTGGGAACCGGAGCTGAATGAAGCCATAC
CAAACGACGAGCGTGACACCACGATGCCTGTAGCAATGGCAACAACGTTGCGCAAACTATTAACTGGCGA
ACTACTTACTCTAGCTTCCCGGCAACAATTAATAGACTGGATGGAGGCGGATAAAGTTGCAGGACCACTT
CTGCGCTCGGCCCTTCCGGCTGGCTGGTTTATTGCTGATAAATCTGGAGCCGGTGAGCGTGGGTCTCGCG
GTATCATTGCAGCACTGGGGCCAGATGGTAAGCCCTCCCGTATCGTAGTTATCTACACGACGGGGAGTCA
GGCAACTATGGATGAACGAAATAGACAGATCGCTGAGATAGGTGCCTCACTGATTAAGCATTGGTAACTG
TCAGACCAAGTTTACTCATATATACTTTAGATTGATTTAAAACTTCATTTTTAATTTAAAAGGATCTAGG
TGAAGATCCTTTTTGATAATCTCATGACCAAAATCCCTTAACGTGAGTTTTCGTTCCACTGAGCGTCAGA
CCCCGTAGAAAAGATCAAAGGATCTTCTTGAGATCCTTTTTTTCTGCGCGTAATCTGCTGCTTGCAAACA
AAAAAACCACCGCTACCAGCGGTGGTTTGTTTGCCGGATCAAGAGCTACCAACTCTTTTTCCGAAGGTAA
CTGGCTTCAGCAGAGCGCAGATACCAAATACTGTTCTTCTAGTGTAGCCGTAGTTAGGCCACCACTTCAA
GAACTCTGTAGCACCGCCTACATACCTCGCTCTGCTAATCCTGTTACCAGTGGCTGCTGCCAGTGGCGAT
AAGTCGTGTCTTACCGGGTTGGACTCAAGACGATAGTTACCGGATAAGGCGCAGCGGTCGGGCTGAACGG
GGGGTTCGTGCACACAGCCCAGCTTGGAGCGAACGACCTACACCGAACTGAGATACCTACAGCGTGAGCT
ATGAGAAAGCGCCACGCTTCCCGAAGGGAGAAAGGCGGACAGGTATCCGGTAAGCGGCAGGGTCGGAACA
GGAGAGCGCACGAGGGAGCTTCCAGGGGGAAACGCCTGGTATCTTTATAGTCCTGTCGGGTTTCGCCACC
TCTGACTTGAGCGTCGATTTTTGTGATGCTCGTCAGGGGGGCGGAGCCTATGGAAAAACGCCAGCAACGC
GGCCTTTTTACGGTTCCTGGCCTTTTGCTGGCCTTTTGCTCACATGTTCTTTCCTGCGTTATCCCCTGAT
TCTGTGGATAACCGTATTACCGCCTTTGAGTGAGCTGATACCGCTCGCCGCAGCCGAACGACCGAGCGCA
GCGAGTCAGTGAGCGAGGAAGCGGAAGAGCGCCCAATACGCAAACCGCCTCTCCCCGCGCGTTGGCCGAT
TCATTAATGCAGCTGGCACGACAGGTTTCCCGACTGGAAAGCGGGCAGTGAGCGCAACGCAATTAATGTG
AGTTAGCTCACTCATTAGGCACCCCAGGCTTTACACTTTATGCTTCCGGCTCGTATGTTGTGTGGAATTG
TGAGCGGATAACAATTTCACACAGGAAACAGCTATGACCATGATTACGCCAAGCGCGCAATTAACCCTCA
CTAAAGGGAACAAAAGCTGGAGCTGCAAGC
Features (pLannotate 1.2.2; 31 found; start..end, strand, type, name):
      5..231     +  promoter       RSV promoter: Rous sarcoma virus enhancer/promoter
    232..412     +  LTR            5' LTR (truncated): truncated 5' long terminal repeat (LTR) from HIV-1
    459..584     +  misc_feature   HIV-1 Ψ: packaging signal of human immunodeficiency virus type 1
    568..931     +  CDS            HIV-1 gag (fragment): gag protein from human immunodeficiency virus 1; gag
   1077..1310    +  misc_feature   RRE: The Rev response element (RRE) of HIV-1 allows for Rev-dependent mRNA export from the nucleus to the cytoplasm.
   1687..1713    +  CDS            Rev (fragment): human immunodeficiency virus 1 (HIV-1) Rev protein; rev; enhances nuclear export of unspliced and incompletely spliced viral mRNAs
   1720..1743    +  promoter       SV40 promoter (fragment): SV40 early promoter
   1744..1815    +  promoter       SV40 promoter (fragment): SV40 enhancer and early promoter
   1839..1974    +  rep_origin     SV40 ori: SV40 origin of replication
   2020..2616    +  CDS            PuroR (fragment): puromycin N-acetyltransferase; pac from Streptomyces; confers resistance to puromycin
   2665..2782    +  misc_feature   cPPT/CTS: central polypurine tract and central termination sequence of HIV-1
   2847..2913    +  CDS            small t antigen (fragment): SV40 (simian virus 40) small t antigen
   2920..4098    +  promoter       EF-1α promoter: strong constitutive promoter for human elongation factor EF-1α
   4115..6610    +  CDS            NFATC4 (fragment): NFAC4_HUMAN - Also known as NFAT3 From Homo sapiens (Human).
   6626..6679    +  promoter       U6 promoter (fragment): RNA polymerase III promoter for human U6 snRNA
   6721..7309    +  misc_feature   WPRE: woodchuck hepatitis virus posttranscriptional regulatory element
   7360..7379    +  misc_feature   cPPT/CTS (fragment): central polypurine tract and central termination sequence of HIV-1
   7381..7614    +  LTR            3' LTR (ΔU3): self-inactivating 3' long terminal repeat (LTR) from HIV-1
   7692..7813    +  polyA_signal   SV40 poly(A) signal: SV40 polyadenylation signal
   7853..7988    +  rep_origin     SV40 ori: SV40 origin of replication
   8009..8027    -  promoter       T7 promoter: promoter for bacteriophage T7 RNA polymerase
   8035..8190    +  CDS            lacZα (fragment): LacZα fragment of β-galactosidase; lacZ fragment
   8195..8623    +  rep_origin     f1 ori (sequence partly withheld): f1 bacteriophage origin of replication; arrow indicates direction of (+) strand synthesis
   8676..8780    +  promoter       AmpR promoter: bla
   8781..9641    +  CDS            AmpR: β-lactamase; bla; confers resistance to ampicillin, carbenicillin, and related antibiotics
   9812..10400   +  rep_origin     ori: high-copy-number ColE1/pMB1/pBR322/pUC origin of replication
  10583..10675   +  CDS            lacI (fragment): lac repressor; lacI; The lac repressor binds to the lac operator to inhibit transcription in E. coli. This inhibition can be relieved by adding lactose or isopropyl-β-D-thiogalactopyranoside (IPTG).
  10688..10709   +  protein_bind   CAP binding site: CAP binding activates transcription in the presence of cAMP. E. coli catabolite activator protein
  10724..10754   +  promoter       lac promoter: promoter for the E. coli lac operon
  10758..10780   +  protein_bind   lac operator (fragment): The lac repressor binds to the lac operator to inhibit transcription in E. coli. This inhibition can be relieved by adding lactose or isopropyl-β-D-thiogalactopyranoside (IPTG). lac repressor encoded by lacI
  10823..10841   +  promoter       T3 promoter: promoter for bacteriophage T3 RNA polymerase
