[The description below was written by a language model from this plasmid's Addgene catalogue record and pLannotate feature annotations shown in this document.]
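Description:
TFORF1074 is a lentiviral mammalian expression plasmid built on the pLX_TRC317 backbone from the Broad Institute Genetic Perturbation Platform, carrying the human transcription factor NFATC4 (also called NFAT3). It belongs to a barcoded transcription factor ORF collection in which each synthesized ORF is paired with a unique 24-bp barcode, so that the factor present in a given cell can be identified in pooled overexpression screens such as those used to study directed differentiation. In bacteria the plasmid is maintained by a high-copy ColE1/pUC-type origin with ampicillin resistance (bla). An f1 origin and remnants of a lac/T7/T3 cloning region are also present in the backbone. The depositor notes that the plasmid can recombine, as is common for LTR-containing vectors.

The viral portion has a third-generation, self-inactivating layout. An RSV promoter drives a truncated HIV-1 5' LTR, followed by the Ψ packaging signal, a partial gag sequence and the RRE for Rev-dependent export of the genomic RNA. The 3' LTR carries the ΔU3 deletion and is followed by an SV40 polyadenylation signal. Within the transfer cassette, an SV40 early promoter/origin region sits upstream of the puromycin N-acetyltransferase gene for selecting transduced cells. A cPPT/CTS element follows, and then the EF-1α promoter drives the NFATC4 coding sequence. The WPRE downstream of the ORF enhances transcript stability and expression. The barcode itself is not annotated in the feature table. A short U6 promoter fragment is called between the ORF and the WPRE, but the record does not explain its role. The annotated sequence of 10,864 nt agrees with the stated backbone and insert sizes.
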