Addgene plasmid #143753: TFORF1074
Purpose: Lentiviral vector for overexpressing transcription factor ORFs with unique 24-bp barcodes. Barcodes facilitate identification of transcription factors in pooled screens.
Depositing lab: Feng Zhang. Depositing organization: Broad Institute. Publication: A transcription factor atlas of directed differentiation. Joung J, Ma S, Tay T, Geiger-Schuller KR, Kirchgatterer PC, Verdine VK, Guo B, Arias-Garcia MA, Allen WE, Singh A, Kuksenko O, Abudayyeh OO, Gootenberg JS, Fu Z, Macrae RK, Buenrostro JD, Regev A, Zhang F. Cell. 2023 Jan 5;186(1):209-229.e26. doi: 10.1016/j.cell.2022.11.026. PubMed 36608654.
Backbone
  Vector backbone: pLX_TRC317
  Backbone manufacturer: Broad Institute Genetic Perturbation Platform
  Backbone size w/o insert (bp): 8264
  Vector type: Mammalian Expression, Lentiviral
  Selectable markers: Puromycin
Growth in bacteria
  Bacterial resistance: Ampicillin, 100 μg/mL
  Growth temperature: 37°C
  Growth strain: NEB Stable
  Copy number: High Copy
Gene/Insert
  Gene/Insert name: NFATC4
  Species: H. sapiens (human)
  Insert size (bp): 2600
  Entrez Gene: NFATC4 (a.k.a. NF-AT3, NF-ATC4, NFAT3)
  Promoter: EF1a
  Cloning method: Unknown
  Sequencing primers: 5′ GGGTGGAGACTGAAGTTAGGCCAG; 3′ CACATAGCGTAAAAGGAGCAACATAG
Terms and licenses: Academic/Nonprofit Terms; Industry Terms: Not Available to Industry
Depositor comments: NM_001198966,ENST00000553879,ENST00000554344 . The transcription factor ORF portion of this plasmid was synthesized by Genewiz. Please test multiple small colonies in case of plasmid recombination. To make this collection available in a timely manner, a portion of this collection was not fully sequenced by Addgene. If an Addgene verified full plasmid sequence is not available, please contact us prior to placing an order to request the full sequence.
How to cite: TFORF1074 was a gift from Feng Zhang (Addgene plasmid # 143753 ; http://n2t.net/addgene:143753 ; RRID:Addgene_143753)
