>Addgene plasmid #143753 | TFORF1074 | depositor partial sequence | sequence record 283386 | Insert
ACCGCCACCATGCATTCGCCACCGCCGCGACCAGCCCCCTCACCTGGCACCTGGGAGAGCCAGCCCGCCA
GGTCGGTGAGGCTGGGAGGACCAGGAGGGGGTGCTGGGGGTGCTGGGGGTGGCCGTGTTCTCGAGTGTCC
CAGCATCCGCATCACCTCCATCTCTCCCACGCCGGAGCCGCCAGCAGCGCTGGAGGACAACCCTGATGCC
TGGGGGGACGGCTCTCCTAGAGATTACCCCCCACCAGAAGGCTTTGGGGGCTACAGAGAAGCAGGGGGCC
AGGGTGGGGGGGCCTTCTTCAGCCCAAGCCCTGGCAGCAGCAGCCTGTCCTCGTGGAGCTTCTTCTCCGA
TGCCTCTGACGAGGCAGCCCTGTATGCAGCCTGCGACGAGGTGGAGTCTGAGCTAAATGAGGCGGCCTCC
CGCTTTGGCCTGGGCTCCCCGCTGCCCTCGCCCCGGGCCTCCCCTCGGCCATGGACCCCCGAAGATCCCT
GGAGCCTGTATGGTCCAAGCCCCGGAGGCCGAGGGCCAGAGGATAGCTGGCTACTCCTCAGTGCTCCTGG
GCCCACCCCAGCCTCCCCGCGGCCTGCCTCTCCATGTGGCAAGCGGCGCTATTCCAGCTCGGGAACCCCA
TCTTCAGCCTCCCCAGCTCTGTCCCGCCGTGGCAGCCTGGGGGAAGAGGGGTCTGAGCCACCTCCACCAC
CCCCATTGCCTCTGGCCCGGGACCCGGGCTCCCCTGGTCCCTTTGACTATGTGGGGGCCCCACCAGCTGA
GAGCATCCCTCAGAAGACACGGCGGACTTCCAGCGAGCAGGCAGTGGCTCTGCCTCGGTCTGAGGAGCCT
GCCTCATGCAATGGGAAGCTGCCCTTGGGAGCAGAGGAGTCTGTGGCTCCTCCAGGAGGTTCCCGGAAGG
AGGTGGCTGGCATGGACTACCTGGCAGTGCCCTCCCCACTCGCTTGGTCCAAGGCCCGGATTGGGGGACA
CAGCCCTATCTTCAGGACCTCTGCCCTACCCCCACTGGACTGGCCTCTGCCCAGCCAATATGAGCAGCTG
GAGCTGAGGATCGAGGTACAGCCTAGAGCCCACCACCGGGCCCACTATGAGACAGAAGGCAGCCGTGGAG
CTGTCAAAGCTGCCCCTGGCGGTCACCCCGTAGTCAAGCTCCTAGGCTACAGTGAGAAGCCACTGACCCT
ACAGATGTTCATCGGCACTGCAGATGAAAGGAACCTGCGGCCTCATGCCTTCTATCAGGTGCACCGTATC
ACAGGCAAGATGGTGGCCACGGCCAGCTATGAAGCCGTAGTCAGTGGCACCAAGGTGTTGGAGATGACTC
TGCTGCCTGAGAACAACATGGCGGCCAACATTGACTGCGCGGGAATCCTGAAGCTTCGGAATTCAGACAT
TGAGCTTCGGAAGGGTGAGACGGACATCGGGCGCAAAAACACACGTGTACGGCTGGTGTTCCGGGTACAC
GTGCCCCAGGGCGGCGGGAAGGTCGTCTCAGTACAGGCAGCATCGGTGCCCATCGAGTGCTCCCAGCGCT
CAGCCCAGGAGCTGCCCCAGGTGGAGGCCTACAGCCCCAGTGCCTGCTCTGTGAGAGGAGGCGAGGAACT
GGTACTGACTGGCTCCAACTTCCTGCCAGACTCCAAGGTGGTGTTCATTGAGAGGGGTCCTGATGGGAAG
CTGCAATGGGAGGAGGAGGCCACAGTGAACCGACTGCAGAGCAACGAGGTGACGCTGACCCTGACTGTCC
CCGAGTACAGCAACAAGAGGGTTTCCCGGCCAGTCCAGGTCTACTTTTATGTCTCCAATGGGCGGAGGAA
ACGCAGTCCTACCCAGAGTTTCAGGTTTCTGCCTGTGATCTGCAAAGAGGAGCCCCTACCGGACTCATCT
CTGCGGGGTTTCCCTTCAGCATCGGCAACCCCCTTTGGCACTGACATGGACTTCTCACCACCCAGGCCCC
CCTACCCCTCCTATCCCCATGAAGACCCTGCTTGCGAAACTCCTTACCTATCAGAAGGCTTCGGCTATGG
CATGCCCCCTCTGTACCCCCAGACGGGGCCCCCACCATCCTACAGACCGGGCCTGCGGATGTTCCCTGAG
ACTAGGGGTACCACAGGTTGTGCCCAACCACCTGCAGTTTCCTTCCTTCCCCGCCCCTTCCCTAGTGACC
CGTATGGAGGGCGGGGCTCCTCTTTCTCCCTGGGGCTGCCATTCTCTCCGCCAGCCCCCTTTCGGCCGCC
TCCTCTTCCTGCATCCCCACCGCTTGAAGGCCCCTTCCCTTCCCAGAGTGATGTGCATCCCCTACCTGCT
GAGGGATACAATAAGGTAGGGCCAGGCTATGGCCCTGGGGAGGGGGCTCCGGAGCAGGAGAAATCCAGGG
GTGGCTACAGCAGCGGCTTCCGAGACAGTGTCCCTATCCAGGGTATCACGCTGGAGGAAGTGAGTGAGAT
CATTGGCCGAGACCTGAGTGGCTTCCCTGCACCTCCTGGAGAAGAGCCTCCTGCCTAGTAATGAACTAGT
CCGTAACTTGAAAGTATTTCGATTTCTTGGCTTTATATATCTTGTGGAAAGGACGACCTGTGCAAACGAG
GGTGAGCATT
