>Addgene plasmid #143753 | TFORF1074 | depositor partial sequence | sequence record 283387 | Barcode
CCTGTGCAAACGAGGGTGAGCATT
